Addgene plasmid #63201: pAV10.F6.loxP
Purpose: (Empty Backbone) pCACS backbone (Amp), KlURA3, contains an RFP flanked by BsaI sites with CAGT & TTTT overhangs for TU assembly using yGG. LoxP flanked TU. Integration into chrVI: 97873-98803 (NotI or BciVI).
Depositing lab: Jef Boeke. Depositing organization: Johns Hopkins University and School of Medicine. Publication: Yeast Golden Gate (yGG) for the Efficient Assembly of S. cerevisiae Transcription Units. Agmon N, Mitchell LA, Cai Y, Ikushima S, Chuang J, Zheng A, Choi WJ, Martin JA, Caravelli K, Stracquadanio G, Boeke JD. ACS Synth Biol. 2015 Jul 17;4(7):853-9. doi: 10.1021/sb500372z. Epub 2015 Mar 23. PubMed 25756291.
Backbone
  Vector backbone: pCACS
  Backbone size (bp): 4700
  Modifications to backbone: BsaI and BsmBI sites removed from backbone, RFP cloned into the MCS, flanked by BsaI sites for cloning TUs using yGG assmebly, TU flanked with loxP sites.
  Vector type: Bacterial Expression, Yeast Expression, Synthetic Biology
  Selectable markers: URA3 ; Kl
Growth in bacteria
  Bacterial resistance: Ampicillin, 100 μg/mL
  Growth temperature: 37°C
  Growth strain: Top10
  Growth instructions: Grows as red/pink colonies
  Copy number: Unknown
Gene/Insert
  Cloning method: Restriction Enzyme
Terms and licenses: Academic/Nonprofit Terms; Industry Terms: Not Available to Industry
How to cite: pAV10.F6.loxP was a gift from Jef Boeke (Addgene plasmid # 63201 ; http://n2t.net/addgene:63201 ; RRID:Addgene_63201)
