[The description below was written by a language model from this plasmid's Addgene catalogue record and pLannotate feature annotations shown in this document.]
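Description:
pAV10.F6.loxP is an empty acceptor vector from the yeast Golden Gate (yGG) system, built on the pCACS backbone and intended for assembling Saccharomyces cerevisiae transcription units (TUs) and integrating them into the yeast genome. It is propagated in E. coli through a high-copy ColE1/pUC-type origin with ampicillin selection (AmpR), and several bacterial terminators are annotated in the backbone. The table shows no yeast replication origin or centromere, which fits its stated role as an integrating vector. Yeast selection relies on a URA3 marker that the record identifies as the Kluyveromyces lactis gene (KlURA3). The automated annotation matched it to the S. cerevisiae URA3 protein, probably by homology. The catalogue lists the backbone as 4.7 kb, while the sequenced plasmid is about 7.0 kb.

The cloning site holds an mRFP1 cassette driven by the bacterial lac promoter/operator with its CAP binding site, so colonies carrying the uncut parent vector are red or pink. According to the record, BsaI sites flank this cassette and leave CAGT and TTTT overhangs, while native BsaI and BsmBI sites have been removed from the backbone. In a yGG reaction the assembled promoter, coding sequence and terminator parts replace the RFP, and correct clones can be picked as white colonies. Two same-orientation loxP sites bracket this position, so the installed TU can later be excised by Cre recombinase. The record states that digestion with NotI or BciVI releases the fragment for integration at a defined locus on chromosome VI. The homology arms for this targeting are not annotated in the feature table, although they presumably lie in its unannotated stretches.
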