Features (pLannotate 1.2.2; 16 found; start..end, strand, type, name):
      1..34      +  protein_bind   loxP: Cre-mediated recombination occurs in the 8-bp core sequence (GCATACAT). Cre recombinase
     44..133     +  CDS            lacI (fragment): lac repressor; lacI; The lac repressor binds to the lac operator to inhibit transcription in E. coli. This inhibition can be relieved by adding lactose or isopropyl-β-D-thiogalactopyranoside (IPTG).
    146..167     +  protein_bind   CAP binding site: CAP binding activates transcription in the presence of cAMP. E. coli catabolite activator protein
    182..212     +  promoter       lac promoter: promoter for the E. coli lac operon
    220..236     +  protein_bind   lac operator: The lac repressor binds to the lac operator to inhibit transcription in E. coli. This inhibition can be relieved by adding lactose or isopropyl-β-D-thiogalactopyranoside (IPTG). lac repressor encoded by lacI
    272..946     +  CDS            mRFP1: mRFP1 is a basic (constitutively fluorescent) red fluorescent protein published in 2002, derived from Discosoma sp.. It is reported to be a somewhat slowly-maturing monomer with low acid sensitivity.
   1003..1036    +  protein_bind   loxP: Cre-mediated recombination occurs in the 8-bp core sequence (GCATACAT). Cre recombinase
   1180..1965    -  CDS            URA3: PYRF_YEAST - Experimental evidence at protein level: Swiss-Prot protein existence level 1. From Saccharomyces cerevisiae (strain ATCC 204508 / S288c) (Baker's yeast).
   2927..2970    +  terminator     bacterial terminator: putative bacterial transcription terminator
   3056..3153    +  promoter       cat promoter: promoter of the E. coli cat gene encoding chloramphenicol acetyltransferase
   3163..4023    -  CDS            AmpR: β-lactamase; bla; confers resistance to ampicillin, carbenicillin, and related antibiotics
   4041..4117    +  terminator     lambda t0 terminator (fragment): transcription terminator from phage lambda
   4162..4231    -  ncRNA          RNA-OUT: Accession: RF00240 - RNA-OUT
   5447..5463    +  terminator     lambda t0 terminator (fragment): minimal transcription terminator from phage lambda (Scholtissek and Grosse, 1987)
   5656..6244    +  rep_origin     ori: high-copy-number ColE1/pMB1/pBR322/pUC origin of replication
   6439..6496    -  terminator     his operon terminator: This putative transcriptin terminator from the E. coli his operon has a 2-bp deletion introduced during synthesis. Its efficiency has not been determined.
>Addgene plasmid #63201 | pAV10.F6.loxP | addgene full sequence | sequence record 267056 | Addgene NGS Result
ATAACTTCGTATAGCATACATTATACGAAGTTATAAAATGAGACCCAATACGCAAACCGCCTCTCCCCGC
GCGTTGGCCGATTCATTAATGCAGCTGGCACGACAGGTTTCCCGACTGGAAAGCGGGCAGTGAGCGCAAC
GCAATTAATGTGAGTTAGCTCACTCATTAGGCACCCCAGGCTTTACACTTTATGCTTCCGGCTCGTATGT
TGTGTGGAATTGTGAGCGGATAACAATTTCACACATACTAGAGAAAGAGGAGAAATACTAGATGGCTTCC
TCCGAAGACGTTATCAAAGAGTTCATGCGTTTCAAAGTTCGTATGGAAGGTTCCGTTAACGGTCACGAGT
TCGAAATCGAAGGTGAAGGTGAAGGTCGTCCGTACGAAGGTACCCAGACCGCTAAACTGAAAGTTACCAA
AGGTGGTCCGCTGCCGTTCGCTTGGGACATCCTGTCCCCGCAGTTCCAGTACGGTTCCAAAGCTTACGTT
AAACACCCGGCTGACATCCCGGACTACCTGAAACTGTCCTTCCCGGAAGGTTTCAAATGGGAACGTGTTA
TGAACTTCGAAGACGGTGGTGTTGTTACCGTTACCCAGGACTCCTCCCTGCAAGACGGTGAGTTCATCTA
CAAAGTTAAACTGCGTGGTACCAACTTCCCGTCCGACGGTCCGGTTATGCAGAAAAAAACCATGGGTTGG
GAAGCTTCCACCGAACGTATGTACCCGGAAGACGGTGCTCTGAAAGGTGAAATCAAAATGCGTCTGAAAC
TGAAAGACGGTGGTCACTACGACGCTGAAGTTAAAACCACCTACATGGCTAAAAAACCGGTTCAGCTGCC
GGGTGCTTACAAAACCGACATCAAACTGGACATCACCTCCCACAACGAAGACTACACCATCGTTGAACAG
TACGAACGTGCTGAAGGTCGTCACTCCACCGGTGCTTAATAACGCTGATAGTGCTAGTGTAGATCGCTAC
TAGAGCCAGGCGGTCTCTACTGATAACTTCGTATAGCATACATTATACGAAGTTATTGCTAGCCAATACA
ACAGATCACGTGATCTTTTTGTAAGATGAAGTTGAAGTAGTGTTGCACCGTGCCAATGCAGGTGGCTATT
AGATTAAATATGTGATTTGTTCTATTAAGTTTCCTGTATAATTAATGGGGAGCGCTGATTCTCTTTTGGT
ACGCTTCCCATCCAGCATTTCTGTATCTTTCACCTTCAACCTTAGGATCTCTACCCTTGGCGAAAAGTCC
TCTGCCAACAATGATGATATCTGATCCACCACTTACAACTTCGTCGACGGTTCTGTACTGCTGACCCAAT
GCATCGCCTTTGTCGTCTAAACCTACACCTGGGGTCATGATTAGCCAATCAAACCCTTCTTCTCTTCCTC
CCATATCGTTCTGAGCAATGAACCCAATAACGAAATCTTTATCACTCTTTGCAATATCAACGGTACCCTT
AGTATATTCACCGTGTGCTAGAGAACCCTTGGAAGACAATTCAGCAAGCATCAATAATCCCCTTGGTTCT
TTGGTGACCTCTTGCGCACCTTGTTTCAAGCCAGCAACAATACCAGCACCAGTAACCCCGTGGGCGTTGG
TGATATCAGACCATTCTGCGATACGGTAAACGCCCGATGTATATTGTAATTTGACTGTGTTACCGATATC
GGCGAATTTTCTGTCCTCAAATATCAAGAACTTGTATTTCTCTGCCAATGCTTTCAATGGAACGACAGTA
CCCTCATAACTGAAATCATCCAAGATATCAACGTGTGTTTTCAAAAGGCAAATGTATGGACCCAACGTTT
CAACAAGTTTCAATAGCTCATCAGTCGAACGAACGTCAAGAGAAGCACACAAATTGGTCTTCTTTTCATC
CATTAAACGTAAAAGTTTCGATGCAACCGGACTCGCATGAGTCTCAGCTCTACTGGTATATGATTTTGTG
GACATGGTGCAACTAATTGACGGGAGTGTATTGACGCTGGCGTACTGGCTTTCACAAAATGGCCCAATCA
CAACCACATCTTAGATAGTTGAAATGACTTTAGATAACATCAATTGAGATGAGCTTAATCATGTCAAAGC
TAAAAGTGTCACCATGAACGACAATTCTTAAGCAAATCACGTGATATAGATCCACGAATAACCACCATTT
GATGCTCGAGGCAAGTAATGTGTGTAAAAAAATGCGTTACCACCATCCAATGCAGACCGATCTTCTACCC
AGAATCACATATATTTATGTACCGAGTACCTTTTTTCTATCTTCCAATTGCTTCTCCCATATGATTGTCT
CCGTAAGCTCGAAATTTCTAAGTTGGATTTTAATCTTCACGCAGGATGACAGTTCGATGAGCTTCTGAGG
AGTGTTTAGAACATAATCATTTATCCATGGTCTATCTCTTCTTGTCGCTTTTTCTCCTCGATAGAACCTA
AATAAAACGAGCTGGATCCGTGGATATTGCGGTACACAGCGGGAAACTCCTTAGTGTTCATAAAGAAATA
CGATCATATGTAGTATACAACCTGTAATTACTTCTTGTGGAGAGAGATAGTTTTTTTACTTTATTTTGTG
ACCGGCTGTGATTTCAAACAGTAAGCCAACTTCCAGAGAAATGCCTTGTTATTAAGGAAATACCCATCCG
TTGGAGCGCACCGTCGGAAAAGTAGCAAATTGCATCAACATGATGCAAAAAGTCGAAATAACAAGGTCCC
GCTTTTACACATCACAAAATGATGCCATTCAGATCCAGATCTTTCTGCCTGATGAAAGAAAATCCTTGCC
ATTGTCTTGTTTTGACGAGGTATTCCCAGAACACATCATTGTTCGTACTCGCGGCTTCCATTTTATTATT
TTTGAAAAATGCTGCCAAATAAAGAAGCAAGCAAGGATACGCGGCCGCGAATTCCAGAAATCATCCTTAG
CGAAAGCTAAGGATTTTTTTTATCTGAAATTCTGCCTCGTGATACGCCTATTTTTATAGGTTAATGTCAT
GATAATAATGGTTTCTTAGACGTCAGGTGGCACTCGAGTTGATCGGGCACGTAAGAGGTTCCAACTTTCA
CCATAATGAAATAAGATCACTACCGGGCGTATTTTTTGAGTTATCGAGATTTTCAGGAGCTAAGGAAGCT
AAAATGGAGAAATTACCAATGCTTAATCAGTGAGGCACCTATCTCAGCGATCTGTCTATTTCGTTCATCC
ATAGTTGCCTGACTCCCCGTCGTGTAGATAACTACGATACGGGAGGGCTTACCATCTGGCCCCAGTGCTG
CAATGATACCGCGAGATCCACGCTCACCGGCTCCAGATTTATCAGCAATAAACCAGCCAGCCGGAAGGGC
CGAGCGCAGAAGTGGTCCTGCAACTTTATCCGCCTCCATCCAGTCTATTAATTGTTGCCGGGAAGCTAGA
GTAAGTAGTTCGCCAGTTAATAGTTTGCGCAACGTTGTTGCCATTGCTACAGGCATCGTGGTGTCACGCT
CGTCGTTTGGTATGGCTTCATTCAGCTCCGGTTCCCAACGATCAAGGCGAGTTACATGATCCCCCATGTT
GTGCAAAAAAGCGGTTAGCTCCTTCGGTCCTCCGATCGTTGTCAGAAGTAAGTTGGCCGCAGTGTTATCA
CTCATGGTTATGGCAGCACTGCATAATTCTCTTACTGTCATGCCATCCGTAAGATGCTTTTCTGTGACTG
GTGAGTACTCAACCAAGTCATTCTGAGAATAGTGTATGCGGCGACCGAGTTGCTCTTGCCCGGCGTCAAT
ACGGGATAATACCGCGCCACATAGCAGAACTTTAAAAGTGCTCATCATTGGAAAACGTTCTTCGGGGCGA
AAACTCTCAAGGATCTTACCGCTGTTGAGATCCAGTTCGATGTAACCCACTCGTGCACCCAACTGATCTT
CAGCATCTTTTACTTTCACCAGCGTTTCTGGGTGAGCAAAAACAGGAAGGCAAAATGCCGCAAAAAAGGG
AATAAGGGCGACACGGAAATGTTGAATACTCATGATATCGAGCTCGCTTGGACTCCTGTTGATAGATCCA
GTAATGACCTCAGAACTCCATCTGGATTTGTTCAGAACGCTCGGTTGCCGCCGGGCGCTGATGAATCCCC
TAATGATTTTGGTAAAAATCATTAAGTTAAGGTGGATACACATCTTGTCATATGATCAAATGGTTTCGCG
AAAAATCAATAATCAGACAACAAGATGTGCGAACTCGATATTTTACACGACTCTCTTTACCAATTCTGCC
CCGAATTACACTTAAAACGACTCAACAGCTTAACGTTGGCTTGCCACGCATTACTTGACTGTAAAACTCT
CACTCTTACCGAACTTGGCCGTAACCTGCCAACCAAAGCGAGAACAAAACATAACATCAAACGAATCGAC
CGATTGTTAGGTAATCGTCACCTCCACAAAGAGCGACTCGCTGTATACCGTTGGCATGCTAGCTTTATCT
GTTCGGGCAATACGATGCCCATTGTACTTGTTGACTGGTCTGATATTCGTGAGCAAAAACGACTTATGGT
ATTGCGAGCTTCAGTCGCACTACACGGTCGTTCTGTTACTCTTTATGAGAAAGCGTTCCCGCTTTCAGAG
CAATGTTCAAAGAAAGCTCATGACCAATTTCTAGCCGACCTTGCGAGCATTCTACCGAGTAACACCACAC
CGCTCATTGTCAGTGATGCTGGCTTTAAAGTGCCATGGTATAAATCCGTTGAGAAGCTGGGTTGGTACTG
GTTAAGTCGAGTAAGAGGAAAAGTACAATATGCAGACCTAGGAGCGGAAAACTGGAAACCTATCAGCAAC
TTACATGATATGTCATCTAGTCACTCAAAGACTTTAGGCTATAAGAGGCTGACTAAAAGCAATCCAATCT
CATGCCAAATTCTATTGTATAAATCTCGCTCTAAAGGCCGAAAAAATCAGCGCTCGACACGGACTCATTG
TCACCACCCGTCACCTAAAATCTACTCAGCGTCGGCAAAGGAGCCATGGGTTCTAGCAACTAACTTACCT
GTTGAAATTCGAACACCCAAACAACTTGTTAATATCTATTCGAAGCGAATGCAGATTGAAGAAACCTTCC
GAGACTTGAAAAGTCCTGCCTACGGACTAGGCCTACGCCATAGCCGAACGAGCAGCTCAGAGCGTTTTGA
TATCATGCTGCTAATCGCCCTGATGCTTCAACTAACATGTTGGCTTGCGGGCGTTCATGCTCAGAAACAA
GGTTGGGACAAGCACTTCCAGGCTAACACAGTCAGAAATCGAAACGTACTCTCAACAGTTCGCTTAGGCA
TGGAAGTTTTGCGGCATTCTGGCTACACAATAACAAGGGAAGACTTACTCGTGGCTGCAACCCTACTAGC
TCAAAATTTATTCACACATGGTTACGCTTTGGGGAAATTATGAGGGGATCTCTCAGCGCCGGGCGTTTTT
TATTGGTGAGAATCCAAGCCTCGAGCTGTCAGACCAAGTTTACTCATATATACTTTAGATTGATTTAAAA
CTTCATTTTTAATTTAAAAGGATCTAGGTGAAGATCCTTTTTGATAATCTCATGACCAAAATCCCTTAAC
GTGAGTTTTCGTTCCACTGAGCGTCAGACCCCGTAGAAAAGATCAAAGGATCTTCTTGAGATCCTTTTTT
TCTGCGCGTAATCTGCTGCTTGCAAACAAAAAAACCACCGCTACCAGCGGTGGTTTGTTTGCCGGATCAA
GAGCTACCAACTCTTTTTCCGAAGGTAACTGGCTTCAGCAGAGCGCAGATACCAAATACTGTTCTTCTAG
TGTAGCCGTAGTTAGGCCACCACTTCAAGAACTCTGTAGCACCGCCTACATACCTCGCTCTGCTAATCCT
GTTACCAGTGGCTGCTGCCAGTGGCGATAAGTCGTGTCTTACCGGGTTGGACTCAAGACGATAGTTACCG
GATAAGGCGCAGCGGTCGGGCTGAACGGGGGGTTCGTGCACACAGCCCAGCTTGGAGCGAACGACCTACA
CCGAACTGAGATACCTACAGCGTGAGCTATGAGAAAGCGCCACGCTTCCCGAAGGGAGAAAGGCGGACAG
GTATCCGGTAAGCGGCAGGGTCGGAACAGGAGAGCGCACGAGGGAGCTTCCAGGGGGAAACGCCTGGTAT
CTTTATAGTCCTGTCGGGTTTCGCCACCTCTGACTTGAGCGTCGATTTTTGTGATGCTCGTCAGGGGGGC
GGAGCCTGTGGAAAAACGCCAGCAACGCGGCCTTTTTACGGTTCCTGGCCTTTTGCTGGCCTTTTGCTCA
CATGTTCTTTCCTGCGTTATCCCCTGATTCTGTGGATAACCGTATTACCGCCTTTGAGTGAGCTGATACC
GCTCGCCGCAGCCGAACGACCGAGCGCAGCGAGTCAGTGAGCGAGGAAGCCTGCATAACGCGAAGTAATC
TTTTCGGTTTTAAAGAAAAAGGGCAGGGTGGTGACACCTTGCCCTTTTTTGCCGGACTGCAGCGGCCGCG
TATCCCATCATCAGACATACTCGATGAGTTAATACAAAAAAAAAAATTGCAGGTGCTTTATAAAGTAAAA
TAACATCGTGGAATGCAAGTTATTTTTTAGTCATCCACAATTGCTGCAGTGGTATTATGAGGCAGGATTT
TTTTGACACCACAATTATGGTATTTTCGTGAGCAAACCCAACTTTTGGTATATGTCTAGATGCAGAGAGT
GCCGTAATCCTTTTTCTTGTGACCTTTTTCTTAGCACACTACTTTTTGATGTGGAAATATAAGTTATGCA
AGAGAAAAAACAGAAGGGCTTTACAAAATTATCCTCCTTCCGATTCTGAAGGTGGGCTCTCTAAAGTATC
TAAAATCGTAGGGGAGTACTGCTACTACCATCACTGACATTTGGGGCTTATTCTTTTCTGAAAATTCAAG
ATTTTTCAGACACGACCAAACAATTAGTACGCACCGACTACTGCAGTTATTTATCTGTCAAGCCACAGAA
GTTTCTGCATGCACTAGT
