>Addgene plasmid #63201 | pAV10.F6.loxP | addgene partial sequence | sequence record 107265 | lac-promoter-R 5'-CCGGAAGCATAAAGTGTAAA-3'
ATTGCGTTGCGCTCACTGCCCGCTTTCCAGTCGGGAAACCTGTCGTGCCAGCTGCATTAATGAATCGGCC
AACGCGCGGGGAGAGGCGGTTTGCGTATTGGGTCTCATTTTATAACTTCGTATAATGTATGCTATACGAA
GTTATACTAGTGCATGCAGAAACTTCTGTGGCTTGACAGATAAATAACTGCAGTAGTCGGTGCGTACTAA
TTGTTTGGTCGTGTCTGAAAAATCTTGAATTTTCAGAAAAGAATAAGCCCCAAATGTCAGTGATGGTAGT
AGCAGTACTCCCCTACGATTTTAGATACTTTAGAGAGCCCACCTTCAGAATCGGAAGGAGGATAATTTTG
TAAAGCCCTTCTGTTTTTTCTCTTGCATAACTTATATTTCCACATCAAAAAGTAGTGTGCTAAGAAAAAG
GTCACAAGAAAAAGGATTACGGCACTCTCTGCATCTAGACATATACCAAAAGTTGGGTTTGCTCACGAAA
ATACCATAATTGTGGTGTCAAAAAAATCCTGCCTCATAATACCACTGCAGCAATTGTGGATGACTAAAAA
ATAACTTGCATTCCACGATGTTATTTTACTTTATAAAGCACCTGCAATTTTTTTTTTTGTATTAACTCAT
CGAGTATGTCTGATGATGGGATACGCGGCCGCTGCAGTCCGGCAAAAAAGGGCAAGGTGTCACCACCCTG
CCCTTTTTCTTTAAAACCGAAAAGATTACTTCGCGTTATGCAGGCTTCCTCGCTCACTGACTCGCTGCGC
TCGGTCGTTCGGCTGCGGCGAGCGGTATCAGCTCACTCAAAGGCGGTAATACGGTTATCCACAGAATCAG
G
